Addgene plasmid #205566: pJAM1.21_PB-UGCG-PGK-Blast
Purpose: Express human UGCG
Depositing lab: Michael Elowitz. Publication: Engineering RNA export for measurement and manipulation of living cells. Horns F, Martinez JA, Fan C, Haque M, Linton JM, Tobin V, Santat L, Maggiolo AO, Bjorkman PJ, Lois C, Elowitz MB. Cell. 2023 Jul 10:S0092-8674(23)00689-X. doi: 10.1016/j.cell.2023.06.013. PubMed 37437570.
Backbone
  Vector backbone: ePB2
  Vector type: Mammalian Expression ; Piggybac
  Selectable markers: Blasticidin
Growth in bacteria
  Bacterial resistance: Kanamycin, 50 μg/mL
  Growth temperature: 30°C
  Growth strain: NEB Stable
  Copy number: High Copy
Gene/Insert
  Gene/Insert name: UGCG
  Species: H. sapiens (human)
  Mutation: WT
  Entrez Gene: UGCG (a.k.a. GCS, GLCT1)
  Promoter: EF1
  Cloning method: Restriction Enzyme; 5′ cloning site unknown (unknown if destroyed); 3′ cloning site unknown (unknown if destroyed)
Terms and licenses: Academic/Nonprofit Terms; Industry Terms: Not Available to Industry
How to cite: pJAM1.21_PB-UGCG-PGK-Blast was a gift from Michael Elowitz (Addgene plasmid # 205566 ; http://n2t.net/addgene:205566 ; RRID:Addgene_205566)
