[The description below was written by a language model from this plasmid's Addgene catalogue record and pLannotate feature annotations shown in this document.]
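Description:
pJAM1.21_PB-UGCG-PGK-Blast is a 7,560 nt mammalian expression plasmid built on the ePB2 piggyBac transposon backbone. It is designed to deliver wild-type human UGCG into mammalian cells. In bacteria it replicates from a high-copy ColE1/pUC-type origin and is selected with kanamycin through a Tn5 aminoglycoside phosphotransferase (NeoR/KanR) gene driven by the AmpR (bla) promoter. The backbone also carries an f1 origin, remnants of the lac promoter/operator region, and lacZα and lacI fragments. Two fragments matching the phage lambda portal protein gene are annotated and most likely represent stuffer sequence. The piggyBac terminal repeats implied by the vector type are not called out in the automated feature table, so their positions are not documented here.

The payload consists of two tandem, same-orientation expression units. In the first, the EF-1α core promoter is followed by a truncated HTLV-1 5′ LTR segment, a composite arrangement commonly used to boost expression. This drives the UGCG coding sequence, which ends at an SV40 poly(A) signal; the short SV40 large T antigen fragment annotated just upstream is probably part of that terminator region. UGCG encodes UDP-glucose ceramide glucosyltransferase, which produces glucosylceramide, the first step of glycosphingolipid synthesis. In the second unit, a mouse PGK promoter fragment drives blasticidin S deaminase (BSD) with a bGH poly(A) signal, allowing blasticidin selection of mammalian cells.

When supplied together with a piggyBac transposase, a vector of this type can integrate its cassette into the genome, giving stable, blasticidin-selectable cell lines that express human UGCG. The record states the purpose only as UGCG expression, in the context of a study on engineered RNA export from living cells.
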