Features (pLannotate 1.2.2; 19 found; start..end, strand, type, name):
    660..871     +  promoter       EF-1α core promoter: core promoter for human elongation factor EF-1α
    884..1152    +  LTR            5' LTR (truncated): truncated 5' long terminal repeat (LTR) from human T-cell leukemia virus (HTLV) type 1
   1186..2367    +  CDS            UGCG: CEGT_HUMAN - Experimental evidence at protein level: Swiss-Prot protein existence level 1. Catalyzes at the cytosolic surface of the Golgi, the initial step of the glucosylceramide-based glycosphingolipid/GSL synthetic pathway, the transfer of glucose from UDP-glucose to ceramide to produce glucosylceramide/GlcCer (PubMed:8643456, PubMed:1532799). Glucosylceramide is the core component of glycosphingolipids/GSLs, amphipathic molecules consisting of a ceramide lipid moiety embedded in the outer leaflet of the membrane, linked to one of hundreds of different externally oriented oligosaccharide s
   2392..2475    +  CDS            large T antigen (fragment): large T antigen from SV40 (simian virus 40)
   2498..2619    +  polyA_signal   SV40 poly(A) signal: SV40 polyadenylation signal
   2626..3059    +  promoter       PGK promoter (fragment): mouse phosphoglycerate kinase 1 promoter
   3095..3493    +  CDS            BSD: blasticidin S deaminase; Aspergillus terreus BSD; confers resistance to blasticidin
   3511..3735    +  polyA_signal   bGH poly(A) signal: bovine growth hormone polyadenylation signal
   4170..4709    +  CDS            B (fragment): PORTL_LAMBD - Experimental evidence at protein level: Swiss-Prot protein existence level 1. Forms the portal vertex of the capsid (PubMed:6228056, PubMed:6232391). This portal plays critical roles in head assembly, genome packaging, neck/tail attachment, and genome ejection (Probable). The portal protein multimerizes as a single ring-shaped homododecamer arranged around a central channel (PubMed:6232391). Binds to the terminase subunits to form the packaging machine (PubMed:7799432). From Escherichia phage lambda (Bacteriophage lambda).
   4747..4763    -  protein_bind   lac operator: The lac repressor binds to the lac operator to inhibit transcription in E. coli. This inhibition can be relieved by adding lactose or isopropyl-β-D-thiogalactopyranoside (IPTG). lac repressor encoded by lacI
   4771..4801    -  promoter       lac promoter: promoter for the E. coli lac operon
   4816..4837    -  protein_bind   CAP binding site: CAP binding activates transcription in the presence of cAMP. E. coli catabolite activator protein
   4850..4942    -  CDS            lacI (fragment): lac repressor; lacI; The lac repressor binds to the lac operator to inhibit transcription in E. coli. This inhibition can be relieved by adding lactose or isopropyl-β-D-thiogalactopyranoside (IPTG).
   5125..5713    -  rep_origin     ori: high-copy-number ColE1/pMB1/pBR322/pUC origin of replication
   5884..6678    -  CDS            NeoR/KanR: aminoglycoside phosphotransferase from Tn5; aph(3')-II (or nptII); confers resistance to neomycin, kanamycin, and G418 (Geneticin®)
   6679..6783    -  promoter       AmpR promoter: bla
   6836..7264    -  rep_origin     f1 ori (sequence partly withheld): f1 bacteriophage origin of replication; arrow indicates direction of (+) strand synthesis
   7269..7424    -  CDS            lacZα (fragment): LacZα fragment of β-galactosidase; lacZ fragment
   7426..7539    +  CDS            B (fragment): PORTL_LAMBD - Experimental evidence at protein level: Swiss-Prot protein existence level 1. Forms the portal vertex of the capsid (PubMed:6228056, PubMed:6232391). This portal plays critical roles in head assembly, genome packaging, neck/tail attachment, and genome ejection (Probable). The portal protein multimerizes as a single ring-shaped homododecamer arranged around a central channel (PubMed:6232391). Binds to the terminase subunits to form the packaging machine (PubMed:7799432). From Escherichia phage lambda (Bacteriophage lambda).
>Addgene plasmid #205566 | pJAM1.21_PB-UGCG-PGK-Blast | addgene full sequence | sequence record 408288 | Addgene NGS Result
GCAGCTAGATTAACCCTAGAAAGATAGTCTGCGTAAAATTGACGCATGCATTCTTGAAATATTGCTCTCT
CTTTCTAAATAGCGCGAATCCGTCGCTGTGCATTTAGGACATCTCAGTCGCCGCTTGGAGCTCCCGTGAG
GCGTGCTTGTCAATGCGGTAAGTGTCACTGATTTTGAACTATAACAACCGCGTGAGTCAAAATGACGCAT
GATTATCTTTTACGTGACTTTTAAGATTTAACTCATACGATAATTATATTGTTATTTCGTGTTCTACTTA
CGTGATAACTTATTATATATATATTTTCTTGTTATAGATATCCTTGAGGGACAGCCCCCCCCCAAAGCCC
CCAGGGATGTAATTACGTCCCTCCCCCGCTAGGGGGCAGCAGCGAGCCGCCCGGGGCTCCGCTCCGGTCC
GGCGCTCCCCCCGCATCCCCGAGCCGGCAGCGTGCGGGGACAGCCCGGGCACGGGGAAGGTGGCACGGGA
TCGCTTTCCTCTGAACGCTTCTCGCTGCTCTTTGAGCCTGCAGACACCTGGGGGGATACGGGGAAAAATC
GATTAACTATAACGGTCCTAAGGTAGCGAACACCTGCGCTCGAGCGACGTCATTACCCTGTTATCCCTAG
GATCTGCGATCGCTCCGGTGCCCGTCAGTGGGCAGAGCGCACATCGCCCACAGTCCCCGAGAAGTTGGGG
GGAGGGGTCGGCAATTGAACGGGTGCCTAGAGAAGGTGGCGCGGGGTAAACTGGGAAAGTGATGTCGTGT
ACTGGCTCCGCCTTTTTCCCGAGGGTGGGGGAGAACCGTATATAAGTGCAGTAGTCGCCGTGAACGTTCT
TTTTCGCAACGGGTTTGCCGCCAGAACACAGCTGAAGCTTCGAGGGGCTCGCATCTCTCCTTCACGCGCC
CGCCGCCCTACCTGAGGCCGCCATCCACGCCGGTTGAGTCGCGTTCTGCCGCCTCCCGCCTGTGGTGCCT
CCTGAACTGCGTCCGCCGTCTAGGTAAGTTTAAAGCTCAGGTCGAGACCGGGCCTTTGTCCGGCGCTCCC
TTGGAGCCTACCTAGACTCAGCCGGCTCTCCACGCTTTGCCTGACCCTGCTTGCTCAACTCTACGTCTTT
GTTTCGTTTTCTGTTCTGCGCCGTTACAGATCCAAGCTGTGACCGGCGCCTACGCTAGCGCCACCATGGC
GCTGCTGGACCTGGCCTTGGAGGGAATGGCCGTCTTCGGGTTCGTCCTCTTCTTGGTGCTGTGGCTGATG
CATTTCATGGCTATCATCTACACCCGATTACACCTCAACAAGAAGGCAACTGACAAACAGCCTTATAGCA
AGCTCCCAGGTGTCTCTCTTCTGAAACCACTGAAAGGGGTAGATCCTAACTTAATCAACAACCTGGAAAC
ATTCTTTGAATTGGATTATCCCAAATATGAAGTGCTCCTTTGTGTACAAGATCATGATGATCCAGCCATT
GATGTATGTAAGAAGCTTCTTGGAAAATATCCAAATGTTGATGCTAGATTGTTTATAGGTGGCAAAAAAG
TTGGCATTAATCCTAAAATTAATAATTTAATGCCAGGATATGAAGTTGCAAAGTATGATCTTATATGGAT
TTGTGATAGTGGAATAAGAGTAATTCCAGATACGCTTACTGACATGGTGAATCAAATGACAGAAAAAGTA
GGCTTGGTTCACGGGCTGCCTTACGTAGCAGACAGACAGGGCTTTGCTGCCACCTTAGAGCAGGTATATT
TTGGAACTTCACATCCAAGATACTATATCTCTGCCAATGTAACTGGTTTCAAATGTGTGACAGGAATGTC
TTGTTTAATGAGAAAAGATGTGTTGGATCAAGCAGGAGGACTTATAGCTTTTGCTCAGTACATTGCCGAA
GATTACTTTATGGCCAAAGCGATAGCTGACCGAGGTTGGAGGTTTGCAATGTCCACTCAAGTTGCAATGC
AAAACTCTGGCTCATATTCAATTTCTCAGTTTCAATCCAGAATGATCAGGTGGACCAAACTACGAATTAA
CATGCTTCCTGCTACAATAATTTGTGAGCCAATTTCAGAATGCTTTGTTGCCAGTTTAATTATTGGATGG
GCAGCCCACCATGTGTTCAGATGGGATATTATGGTATTTTTCATGTGTCATTGCCTGGCATGGTTTATAT
TTGACTACATTCAACTCAGGGGTGTCCAGGGTGGCACACTGTGTTTTTCAAAACTTGATTATGCAGTCGC
CTGGTTCATCCGCGAATCCATGACAATATACATTTTTTTGTCTGCATTATGGGACCCAACTATAAGCTGG
AGAACTGGTCGCTACAGATTACGCTGTGGGGGTACAGCAGAGGAAATCCTAGATGTATAGGCGGCCGCGT
CGACGACTCTAGATCATAATCAGCCATACCACATTTGTAGAGGTTTTACTTGCTTTAAAAAACCTCCCAC
ACCTCCCCCTGAACCTGAAACATAAAATGAATGCAATTGTTGTTGTTAACTTGTTTATTGCAGCTTATAA
TGGTTACAAATAAAGCAATAGCATCACAAATTTCACAAATAAAGCATTTTTTTCACTGCATTCTAGTTGT
GGTTTGTCCAAACTCATCAATGTATCTTAAGCGCCGGCGCTACACAAGTGGCCTCTGGCCTCGCACACAT
TCCACATCCACCGGTAGGCGCCAACCGGCTCCGTTCTTTGGTGGCCCCTTCGCGCCACCTTCTACTCCTC
CCCTAGTCAGGAAGTTCCCCCCCGCCCCGCAGCTCGCGTCGTGCAGGACGTGACAAATGGAAGTAGCACG
TCTCACTAGTCTCGTGCAGATGGACAGCACCGCTGAGCAATGGAAGCGGGTAGGCCTTTGGGGCAGCGGC
CAATAGCAGCTTTGCTCCTTCGCTTTCTGGGCTCAGAGGCTGGGAAGGGGTGGGTCCGGGGGCGGGCTCA
GGGGCGGGCTCAGGGGCGGGGCGGGCGCCCGAAGGTCCTCCGGAGGCCCGGCATTCTGCACGCTTCAAAA
GCGCACGTCTGCCGCGCTGTTCTCCTCTTCCTCATCTCCGGGCCTTTCGACCTGCAGCCCAAGCTTACCA
TGGGTACCGCCACCATGGCCAAGCCTTTGTCTCAAGAAGAATCCACCCTCATTGAAAGAGCAACGGCTAC
AATCAACAGCATCCCCATCTCTGAAGATTACAGCGTCGCCAGCGCAGCTCTCTCTAGCGACGGCCGCATC
TTCACTGGTGTCAATGTATATCATTTTACTGGGGGACCTTGTGCAGAACTCGTGGTGCTGGGCACTGCTG
CTGCTGCGGCAGCTGGCAACCTGACTTGTATCGTCGCGATCGGAAATGAGAACAGGGGCATCTTGAGCCC
CTGCGGACGGTGCCGACAGGTGCTTCTCGATCTGCATCCTGGGATCAAAGCCATAGTGAAGGACAGTGAT
GGACAGCCGACGGCAGTTGGGATTCGTGAATTGCTGCCCTCTGGTTATGTGTGGGAGGGCTAAGGTCACC
CGCGCGCGGACTGTGCCTTCTAGTTGCCAGCCATCTGTTGTTTGCCCCTCCCCCGTGCCTTCCTTGACCC
TGGAAGGTGCCACTCCCACTGTCCTTTCCTAATAAAATGAGGAAATTGCATCGCATTGTCTGAGTAGGTG
TCATTCTATTCTGGGGGGTGGGGTGGGGCAGGACAGCAAGGGGGAGGATTGGGAAGACAATAGCAGGCAT
GCTGGGGATGCGGTGGGCTCTATGGTTCGAACCAGTACGATGGTTTTCCCCGTATCCCCCCAGGTGTCTG
CAGGCTCAAAGAGCAGCGAGAAGCGTTCAGAGGAAAGCGATCCCGTGCCACCTTCCCCGTGCCCGGGCTG
TCCCCGCACGCTGCCGGCTCGGGGATGCGGGGGGAGCGCCGGACCGGAGCGGAGCCCCGGGCGGCTCGCT
GCTGCCCCCTAGCGGGGGAGGGACGTAATTACATCCCTGGGGGCTTTGGGGGGGGGCTGTCCCTGATAAA
AGTTTTGTTACTTTATAGAAGAAATTTTGAGTTTTTGTTTTTTTTTAATAAATAAATAAACATAAATAAA
TTGTTTGTTGAATTTATTATTAGTATGTAAGTGTAAATATAATAAAACTTAATATCTATTCAAATTAATA
AATAAACCTCGATATACAGACCGATAAAACACATGCGTCAATTTTACGCATGATTATCTTTAACGTACGT
CACAATATGATTATCTTTCTAGGGTTAATCTAGCTGCGGCGCGCCATCAGGATCATATCGTCGGGTCTTT
TTTCCGGCTCAGTCATCGCCCAAGCTGGCGCTATCTGGGCATCGGGGAGGAAGAAGCCCGTGCCTTTTCC
CGCGAGGTTGAAGCGGCATGGAAAGAGTTTGCCGAGGATGACTGCTGCTGCATTGACGTTGAGCGAAAAC
GCACGTTTACCATGATGATTCGGGAAGGTGTGGCCATGCACGCCTTTAACGGTGAACTGTTCGTTCAGGC
CACCTGGGATACCAGTTCGTCGCGGCTTTTCCGGACACAGTTCCGGATGGTCAGCCCGAAGCGCATCAGC
AACCCGAACAATACCGGCGACAGCCGGAACTGCCGTGCCGGTGTGCAGATTAATGACAGCGGTGCGGCGC
TGGGATATTACGTCAGCGAGGACGGGTATCCTGGCTGGATGCCGCAGAAATGGACATGGATACCCCGTGA
GTTACCCGGCGGGCGCGCTTGGCGTAATCATGGTCATAGCTGTTTCCTGTGTGAAATTGTTATCCGCTCA
CAATTCCACACAACATACGAGCCGGAAGCATAAAGTGTAAAGCCTGGGGTGCCTAATGAGTGAGCTAACT
CACATTAATTGCGTTGCGCTCACTGCCCGCTTTCCAGTCGGGAAACCTGTCGTGCCAGCTGCATTAATGA
ATCGGCCAACGCGCGGGGAGAGGCGGTTTGCGTATTGGGCGCTCTTCCGCTTCCTCGCTCACTGACTCGC
TGCGCTCGGTCGTTCGGCTGCGGCGAGCGGTATCAGCTCACTCAAAGGCGGTAATACGGTTATCCACAGA
ATCAGGGGATAACGCAGGAAAGAACATGTGAGCAAAAGGCCAGCAAAAGGCCAGGAACCGTAAAAAGGCC
GCGTTGCTGGCGTTTTTCCATAGGCTCCGCCCCCCTGACGAGCATCACAAAAATCGACGCTCAAGTCAGA
GGTGGCGAAACCCGACAGGACTATAAAGATACCAGGCGTTTCCCCCTGGAAGCTCCCTCGTGCGCTCTCC
TGTTCCGACCCTGCCGCTTACCGGATACCTGTCCGCCTTTCTCCCTTCGGGAAGCGTGGCGCTTTCTCAT
AGCTCACGCTGTAGGTATCTCAGTTCGGTGTAGGTCGTTCGCTCCAAGCTGGGCTGTGTGCACGAACCCC
CCGTTCAGCCCGACCGCTGCGCCTTATCCGGTAACTATCGTCTTGAGTCCAACCCGGTAAGACACGACTT
ATCGCCACTGGCAGCAGCCACTGGTAACAGGATTAGCAGAGCGAGGTATGTAGGCGGTGCTACAGAGTTC
TTGAAGTGGTGGCCTAACTACGGCTACACTAGAAGAACAGTATTTGGTATCTGCGCTCTGCTGAAGCCAG
TTACCTTCGGAAAAAGAGTTGGTAGCTCTTGATCCGGCAAACAAACCACCGCTGGTAGCGGTGGTTTTTT
TGTTTGCAAGCAGCAGATTACGCGCAGAAAAAAAGGATCTCAAGAAGATCCTTTGATCTTTTCTACGGGG
TCTGACGCTCAGTGGAACGAAAACTCACGTTAAGGGATTTTGGTCATGAGATTATCAAAAAGGATCTTCA
CCTAGATCCTTTTAAATTAAAAATGAAGTTTTAAATCAATCTAAAGTATATATGAGTAAACTTGGTCTGA
CAGTCAGAAGAACTCGTCAAGAAGGCGATAGAAGGCGATGCGCTGCGAATCGGGAGCGGCGATACCGTAA
AGCACGAGGAAGCGGTCAGCCCATTCGCCGCCAAGCTCTTCAGCAATATCACGGGTAGCCAACGCTATGT
CCTGATAGCGGTCCGCCACACCCAGCCGGCCACAGTCGATGAATCCAGAAAAGCGGCCATTTTCCACCAT
GATATTCGGCAAGCAGGCATCGCCATGGGTCACGACGAGATCCTCGCCGTCGGGCATGCTCGCCTTGAGC
CTGGCGAACAGTTCGGCTGGCGCGAGCCCCTGATGCTCTTCGTCCAGATCATCCTGATCGACAAGACCGG
CTTCCATCCGAGTACGTGCTCGCTCGATGCGATGTTTCGCTTGGTGGTCGAATGGGCAGGTAGCCGGATC
AAGCGTATGCAGCCGCCGCATTGCATCAGCCATGATGGATACTTTCTCGGCAGGAGCAAGGTGAGATGAC
AGGAGATCCTGCCCCGGCACTTCGCCCAATAGCAGCCAGTCCCTTCCCGCTTCAGTGACAACGTCGAGCA
CAGCTGCGCAAGGAACGCCCGTCGTGGCCAGCCACGATAGCCGCGCTGCCTCGTCTTGCAGTTCATTCAG
GGCACCGGACAGGTCGGTCTTGACAAAAAGAACCGGGCGCCCCTGCGCTGACAGCCGGAACACGGCGGCA
TCAGAGCAGCCGATTGTCTGTTGTGCCCAGTCATAGCCGAATAGCCTCTCCACCCAAGCGGCCGGAGAAC
CTGCGTGCAATCCATCTTGTTCAATCATACTCTTCCTTTTTCAATATTATTGAAGCATTTATCAGGGTTA
TTGTCTCATGAGCGGATACATATTTGAATGTATTTAGAAAAATAAACAAATAGGGGTTCCGCGCACATTT
CCCCGAAAAGTGCCACCTAAATTGTAAGCGTTAATATTTTGTTAAAATTCGCGTTAAATTTTTGTTAAAT
CAGCTCATTTTTTAACCAATAGGCCGAAATCGGCAAAATCCCTTATAAATCAAAAGAATAGACCGAGATA
GGGT
[37 nt withheld, positions 6935-6971]
AAAGAACGTGGACTCCAACGTCAAAGG
[49 nt withheld, positions 6999-7047]
T
[91 nt withheld, positions 7049-7139]
G
[124 nt withheld, positions 7141-7264]
CCCATTCGCCATTCAGGCTGCGCAACTGTTGGGAAGGGCGATCGGTGCGGGCCTCTTCGCTATTACGCCA
GCTGGCGAAAGGGGGATGTGCTGCAAGGCGATTAAGTTGGGTAACGCCAGGGTTTTCCCAGTCACGACGT
TGTAAAACGACGGCCAGTGAGCGCGCCTCGTTCATTCACGTTTTTGAACCCGTGGAGGACGGGCAGACTC
GCGGTGCAAATGTGTTTTACAGCGTGATGGAGCAGATGAAGATGCTCGACACGCTGCAGAACACGAGCTC
CACCGCGGGGCGCGCC
